>Addgene plasmid #74115 | pET28a-PSAT | addgene full sequence | sequence record 141328 | Addgene assembled full plasmid sequence
ATCCGGATATAGTTCCTCCTTTCAGCAAAAAACCCCTCAAGACCCGTTTAGAGGCCCCAAGGGGTTATGC
TAGTTATTGCTCAGCGGTGGCAGCAGCCAACTCAGCTTCCTTTCGGGCTTTGTTAGCAGCCGGATCTCAG
TGGTGGTGGTGGTGGTGCTCGAGTGCGGCCGCAAGCTTGTCGACGGAGCTCGAATTCGGATCCACTAGTA
ACGGCCGCCAGTGTGCTGGAATTCGCCCTTTTGGATCCTCATAGCTGATGCATCTCCAAAAATTTTTTCA
TGAAGGCGGCCAGCTTCTGAACGTCTTCAATTGTGACAGCATTATACAGAGAGGCCCGGATGCCTCCCAC
AGACCTATGCCCTTTCAAGGACAACATATTGAGTTCAAGAGCTTTATCAAGAAATCTTTTTTCTAAAGCA
TCATCTCCTTTGGCATTGCCAATGCGGAATGGAATATTCATCTTGCTTCTATTTTGGGGCTCCACTGGAC
AAACGTAGAATCCTTGAGAATTATCAATAATCTCATAAATTGTTTGAGATTTGATGGAGCTAAGCTTCTC
CATGGCCGCGGCACCTCCATTGTTTTTAATCCACTCCAGAACCAAGCCCATGACGTAGATGCTGAAGCAT
GGAGGCGTGTTGTACAAGGAGCTGTTTCCAGCCTGCACCTTGTATTCCAGGACCGAGGGGCACTCTCGGA
GGGCAAACCCCAGCAGGTCATCACGGACAATCACCACGGTGACCCCAGCAGAGCCAACATTCTTCTGGGC
ACCAGCAAAAATCACACCAAACTTGGAAACATCCACTGGCTTGGACAGGAAGTTTGAGGACATGTCACAA
ACCAGTACTGCTCCCTTGACATCGGGTATAAAGTCAAACTCCACACCATGCACCGTCTCATTTGCGCAAT
AATACACGTAGGAGGCATCTGGGTTGAGGTTCCAGGTGCTTGGATCTGGAATTTTTGTATAACTCCCAAG
TTTAGGGTGAACGATATTTATAGTCCCAAACTTCTTGGCTTCTTCTGCGGCCTTAGCTGACCAAGCTCCT
GTCACCACATAGTCCGCACACCTTCCTGCTTTCAAGCCAATGAGGTTTAAGGGGACAGCACTGAACTGGC
CGCACCCACCTCCTTGCAGAAAAATCACCTTATAGTTGTCTGGAACAGCTAGCAATTCCCGCACAAGATT
CTCTGTATTGTTAATAATCTTGGCAAAATCTGATGACCTGTGACTCATTTCAAGAACACTAATGCCAACT
CCTTTGTAGTCTAATAATTCCTTTTGTATCTCTAACAACACTGAGTGCGGCAGCTTGGCGGGACCAGGCC
CAAAGTTGACCACCTGCCTGGGGGCGTCCATATGGCTGCCGCGCGGCACCAGGCCGCTGCTGTGATGATG
ATGATGATGGCTGCTGCCCATGGTATATCTCCTTCTTAAAGTTAAACAAAATTATTTCTAGAGGGGAATT
GTTATCCGCTCACAATTCCCCTATAGTGAGTCGTATTAATTTCGCGGGATCGAGATCTCGATCCTCTACG
CCGGACGCATCGTGGCCGGCATCACCGGCGCCACAGGTGCGGTTGCTGGCGCCTATATCGCCGACATCAC
CGATGGGGAAGATCGGGCTCGCCACTTCGGGCTCATGAGCGCTTGTTTCGGCGTGGGTATGGTGGCAGGC
CCCGTGGCCGGGGGACTGTTGGGCGCCATCTCCTTGCATGCACCATTCCTTGCGGCGGCGGTGCTCAACG
GCCTCAACCTACTACTGGGCTGCTTCCTAATGCAGGAGTCGCATAAGGGAGAGCGTCGAGATCCCGGACA
CCATCGAATGGCGCAAAACCTTTCGCGGTATGGCATGATAGCGCCCGGAAGAGAGTCAATTCAGGGTGGT
GAATGTGAAACCAGTAACGTTATACGATGTCGCAGAGTATGCCGGTGTCTCTTATCAGACCGTTTCCCGC
GTGGTGAACCAGGCCAGCCACGTTTCTGCGAAAACGCGGGAAAAAGTGGAAGCGGCGATGGCGGAGCTGA
ATTACATTCCCAACCGCGTGGCACAACAACTGGCGGGCAAACAGTCGTTGCTGATTGGCGTTGCCACCTC
CAGTCTGGCCCTGCACGCGCCGTCGCAAATTGTCGCGGCGATTAAATCTCGCGCCGATCAACTGGGTGCC
AGCGTGGTGGTGTCGATGGTAGAACGAAGCGGCGTCGAAGCCTGTAAAGCGGCGGTGCACAATCTTCTCG
CGCAACGCGTCAGTGGGCTGATCATTAACTATCCGCTGGATGACCAGGATGCCATTGCTGTGGAAGCTGC
CTGCACTAATGTTCCGGCGTTATTTCTTGATGTCTCTGACCAGACACCCATCAACAGTATTATTTTCTCC
CATGAAGACGGTACGCGACTGGGCGTGGAGCATCTGGTCGCATTGGGTCACCAGCAAATCGCGCTGTTAG
CGGGCCCATTAAGTTCTGTCTCGGCGCGTCTGCGTCTGGCTGGCTGGCATAAATATCTCACTCGCAATCA
AATTCAGCCGATAGCGGAACGGGAAGGCGACTGGAGTGCCATGTCCGGTTTTCAACAAACCATGCAAATG
CTGAATGAGGGCATCGTTCCCACTGCGATGCTGGTTGCCAACGATCAGATGGCGCTGGGCGCAATGCGCG
CCATTACCGAGTCCGGGCTGCGCGTTGGTGCGGATATCTCGGTAGTGGGATACGACGATACCGAAGACAG
CTCATGTTATATCCCGCCGTTAACCACCATCAAACAGGATTTTCGCCTGCTGGGGCAAACCAGCGTGGAC
CGCTTGCTGCAACTCTCTCAGGGCCAGGCGGTGAAGGGCAATCAGCTGTTGCCCGTCTCACTGGTGAAAA
GAAAAACCACCCTGGCGCCCAATACGCAAACCGCCTCTCCCCGCGCGTTGGCCGATTCATTAATGCAGCT
GGCACGACAGGTTTCCCGACTGGAAAGCGGGCAGTGAGCGCAACGCAATTAATGTAAGTTAGCTCACTCA
TTAGGCACCGGGATCTCGACCGATGCCCTTGAGAGCCTTCAACCCAGTCAGCTCCTTCCGGTGGGCGCGG
GGCATGACTATCGTCGCCGCACTTATGACTGTCTTCTTTATCATGCAACTCGTAGGACAGGTGCCGGCAG
CGCTCTGGGTCATTTTCGGCGAGGACCGCTTTCGCTGGAGCGCGACGATGATCGGCCTGTCGCTTGCGGT
ATTCGGAATCTTGCACGCCCTCGCTCAAGCCTTCGTCACTGGTCCCGCCACCAAACGTTTCGGCGAGAAG
CAGGCCATTATCGCCGGCATGGCGGCCCCACGGGTGCGCATGATCGTGCTCCTGTCGTTGAGGACCCGGC
TAGGCTGGCGGGGTTGCCTTACTGGTTAGCAGAATGAATCACCGATACGCGAGCGAACGTGAAGCGACTG
CTGCTGCAAAACGTCTGCGACCTGAGCAACAACATGAATGGTCTTCGGTTTCCGTGTTTCGTAAAGTCTG
GAAACGCGGAAGTCAGCGCCCTGCACCATTATGTTCCGGATCTGCATCGCAGGATGCTGCTGGCTACCCT
GTGGAACACCTACATCTGTATTAACGAAGCGCTGGCATTGACCCTGAGTGATTTTTCTCTGGTCCCGCCG
CATCCATACCGCCAGTTGTTTACCCTCACAACGTTCCAGTAACCGGGCATGTTCATCATCAGTAACCCGT
ATCGTGAGCATCCTCTCTCGTTTCATCGGTATCATTACCCCCATGAACAGAAATCCCCCTTACACGGAGG
CATCAGTGACCAAACAGGAAAAAACCGCCCTTAACATGGCCCGCTTTATCAGAAGCCAGACATTAACGCT
TCTGGAGAAACTCAACGAGCTGGACGCGGATGAACAGGCAGACATCTGTGAATCGCTTCACGACCACGCT
GATGAGCTTTACCGCAGCTGCCTCGCGCGTTTCGGTGATGACGGTGAAAACCTCTGACACATGCAGCTCC
CGGAGACGGTCACAGCTTGTCTGTAAGCGGATGCCGGGAGCAGACAAGCCCGTCAGGGCGCGTCAGCGGG
TGTTGGCGGGTGTCGGGGCGCAGCCATGACCCAGTCACGTAGCGATAGCGGAGTGTATACTGGCTTAACT
ATGCGGCATCAGAGCAGATTGTACTGAGAGTGCACCATATATGCGGTGTGAAATACCGCACAGATGCGTA
AGGAGAAAATACCGCATCAGGCGCTCTTCCGCTTCCTCGCTCACTGACTCGCTGCGCTCGGTCGTTCGGC
TGCGGCGAGCGGTATCAGCTCACTCAAAGGCGGTAATACGGTTATCCACAGAATCAGGGGATAACGCAGG
AAAGAACATGTGAGCAAAAGGCCAGCAAAAGGCCAGGAACCGTAAAAAGGCCGCGTTGCTGGCGTTTTTC
CATAGGCTCCGCCCCCCTGACGAGCATCACAAAAATCGACGCTCAAGTCAGAGGTGGCGAAACCCGACAG
GACTATAAAGATACCAGGCGTTTCCCCCTGGAAGCTCCCTCGTGCGCTCTCCTGTTCCGACCCTGCCGCT
TACCGGATACCTGTCCGCCTTTCTCCCTTCGGGAAGCGTGGCGCTTTCTCATAGCTCACGCTGTAGGTAT
CTCAGTTCGGTGTAGGTCGTTCGCTCCAAGCTGGGCTGTGTGCACGAACCCCCCGTTCAGCCCGACCGCT
GCGCCTTATCCGGTAACTATCGTCTTGAGTCCAACCCGGTAAGACACGACTTATCGCCACTGGCAGCAGC
CACTGGTAACAGGATTAGCAGAGCGAGGTATGTAGGCGGTGCTACAGAGTTCTTGAAGTGGTGGCCTAAC
TACGGCTACACTAGAAGGACAGTATTTGGTATCTGCGCTCTGCTGAAGCCAGTTACCTTCGGAAAAAGAG
TTGGTAGCTCTTGATCCGGCAAACAAACCACCGCTGGTAGCGGTGGTTTTTTTGTTTGCAAGCAGCAGAT
TACGCGCAGAAAAAAAGGATCTCAAGAAGATCCTTTGATCTTTTCTACGGGGTCTGACGCTCAGTGGAAC
GAAAACTCACGTTAAGGGATTTTGGTCATGAACAATAAAACTGTCTGCTTACATAAACAGTAATACAAGG
GGTGTTATGAGCCATATTCAACGGGAAACGTCTTGCTCTAGGCCGCGATTAAATTCCAACATGGATGCTG
ATTTATATGGGTATAAATGGGCTCGCGATAATGTCGGGCAATCAGGTGCGACAATCTATCGATTGTATGG
GAAGCCCGATGCGCCAGAGTTGTTTCTGAAACATGGCAAAGGTAGCGTTGCCAATGATGTTACAGATGAG
ATGGTCAGACTAAACTGGCTGACGGAATTTATGCCTCTTCCGACCATCAAGCATTTTATCCGTACTCCTG
ATGATGCATGGTTACTCACCACTGCGATCCCCGGGAAAACAGCATTCCAGGTATTAGAAGAATATCCTGA
TTCAGGTGAAAATATTGTTGATGCGCTGGCAGTGTTCCTGCGCCGGTTGCATTCGATTCCTGTTTGTAAT
TGTCCTTTTAACAGCGATCGCGTATTTCGTCTCGCTCAGGCGCAATCACGAATGAATAACGGTTTGGTTG
ATGCGAGTGATTTTGATGACGAGCGTAATGGCTGGCCTGTTGAACAAGTCTGGAAAGAAATGCATAAACT
TTTGCCATTCTCACCGGATTCAGTCGTCACTCATGGTGATTTCTCACTTGATAACCTTATTTTTGACGAG
GGGAAATTAATAGGTTGTATTGATGTTGGACGAGTCGGAATCGCAGACCGATACCAGGATCTTGCCATCC
TATGGAACTGCCTCGGTGAGTTTTCTCCTTCATTACAGAAACGGCTTTTTCAAAAATATGGTATTGATAA
TCCTGATATGAATAAATTGCAGTTTCATTTGATGCTCGATGAGTTTTTCTAAGAATTAATTCATGAGCGG
ATACATATTTGAATGTATTTAGAAAAATAAACAAATAGGGGTTCCGCGCACATTTCCCCGAAAAGTGCCA
CCTGAAATTGTAAACGTTAATATTTTGTTAAAATTCGCGTTAAATTTTTGTTAAATCAGCTCATTTTTTA
ACCAATAGGCCGAAATCGGCAAAATCCCTTATAAATCAAAAGAATAGACCGAGATAGGGT
[37 nt withheld, positions 6151-6187]
AAAGAACGTGGACTCCAACGTCAAAGG
[49 nt withheld, positions 6215-6263]
T
[91 nt withheld, positions 6265-6355]
G
[124 nt withheld, positions 6357-6480]
CCCATTCGCCA
Features (pLannotate 1.2.2; 21 found; start..end, strand, type, name):
     26..73      -  terminator     T7 terminator: transcription terminator for bacteriophage T7 RNA polymerase
     81..130     -  CDS            SET1 (fragment): solubility-enhancement tag derived from T7 phage gene 10B
    140..157     -  CDS            9xHis (fragment): 9xHis affinity tag
    252..1361    -  CDS            PSAT1: SERC_HUMAN - Also known as PSA. Experimental evidence at protein level: Swiss-Prot protein existence level 1. Catalyzes the reversible conversion of 3- phosphohydroxypyruvate to phosphoserine and of 3-hydroxy-2-oxo-4- phosphonooxybutanoate to phosphohydroxythreonine. From Homo sapiens (Human).
   1365..1382    -  CDS            thrombin site: thrombin recognition and cleavage site
   1393..1409    -  CDS            capTEV™ (fragment): composite tag for in vivo biotinylation, TEV protease cleavage, and 6xHis tagging
   1428..1450    -  RBS            RBS: efficient ribosome binding site from bacteriophage T7 gene 10 (Olins and Rangwala, 1989)
   1465..1489    -  protein_bind   lac operator: The lac repressor binds to the lac operator to inhibit transcription in E. coli. This inhibition can be relieved by adding lactose or isopropyl-β-D-thiogalactopyranoside (IPTG). lac repressor encoded by lacI
   1490..1508    -  promoter       T7 promoter: promoter for bacteriophage T7 RNA polymerase
   1530..1809    +  CDS            TcR (fragment): tetracycline efflux protein; tet; confers resistance to tetracycline
   1817..1894    +  promoter       lacI promoter: lacI
   1895..2977    +  CDS            lacI: lac repressor; lacI; The lac repressor binds to the lac operator to inhibit transcription in E. coli. This inhibition can be relieved by adding lactose or isopropyl-β-D-thiogalactopyranoside (IPTG).
   2990..3011    +  protein_bind   CAP binding site: CAP binding activates transcription in the presence of cAMP. E. coli catabolite activator protein
   3026..3317    +  CDS            TcR (fragment): tetracycline efflux protein; tet; confers resistance to tetracycline
   3389..3769    -  CDS            YPB1_ECOLX: Protein predicted: Swiss-Prot protein existence level 4. From Escherichia coli.
   3786..3977    +  CDS            rop: Rop protein, which maintains plasmids at low copy number; rop
   4079..4221    +  misc_feature   bom: basis of mobility region from pBR322
   4407..4995    -  rep_origin     ori: high-copy-number ColE1/pMB1/pBR322/pUC origin of replication
   5117..5932    +  CDS            KanR: aminoglycoside phosphotransferase; aph(3')-Ia; confers resistance to kanamycin in bacteria or G418 (Geneticin®) in eukaryotes
   5941..5998    -  promoter       AmpR promoter (fragment): bla
   6025..6480    -  rep_origin     f1 ori (sequence partly withheld): f1 bacteriophage origin of replication; arrow indicates direction of (+) strand synthesis
