[The description below was written by a language model from this plasmid's Addgene catalogue record and pLannotate feature annotations shown in this document.]
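Description:
pET28a-PSAT is a bacterial expression plasmid built on the pET28a backbone that carries the roughly 1.1 kb coding sequence of human PSAT1, phosphoserine aminotransferase. This enzyme of the serine biosynthesis pathway interconverts 3-phosphohydroxypyruvate and phosphoserine. The catalogue lists the vector type as both mammalian and bacterial expression, but the annotated features show only prokaryotic control elements and no mammalian promoter, so the construct appears to be suited to expression in E. coli. It replicates from a pBR322-type ColE1 origin accompanied by rop and the bom region, and it is selected with kanamycin through the aph(3')-Ia gene. An f1 origin is also present. The short tetracycline-resistance fragments and the AmpR promoter fragment are non-functional backbone remnants.

The PSAT1 open reading frame sits downstream of a T7 promoter with an adjacent lac operator and the T7 gene 10 ribosome binding site, and it is followed by the T7 terminator. The plasmid-borne lacI gene supplies repressor, so transcription is held off until IPTG is added in a host that provides T7 RNA polymerase. Immediately upstream of the insert lie a thrombin cleavage site and a short histidine-tag fragment (matched by the annotation tool to a composite tag). This fits the standard pET28a arrangement of a removable N-terminal His tag for metal-affinity purification. A second His-tag fragment lies downstream of the insert, but the record does not show whether it is translated in frame with PSAT1. The stated purpose is simply expression of PSAT. The associated publication concerns a small-molecule inhibitor of serine biosynthesis, which suggests the plasmid was used to produce recombinant enzyme for biochemical assays, though the record does not say so explicitly.
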