Addgene plasmid #74115: pET28a-PSAT
Purpose: Expression of PSAT
Depositing lab: Lewis Cantley. Depositing organization: Cornell University. Publication: Identification of a small molecule inhibitor of 3-phosphoglycerate dehydrogenase to target serine biosynthesis in cancers. Mullarky E, Lucki NC, Beheshti Zavareh R, Anglin JL, Gomes AP, Nicolay BN, Wong JC, Christen S, Takahashi H, Singh PK, Blenis J, Warren JD, Fendt SM, Asara JM, DeNicola GM, Lyssiotis CA, Lairson LL, Cantley LC. Proc Natl Acad Sci U S A. 2016 Feb 16;113(7):1778-83. doi: 10.1073/pnas.1521548113. Epub 2016 Feb 1. PubMed 26831078.
Backbone
  Vector backbone: pET28a
  Backbone size w/o insert (bp): 5369
  Total vector size (bp): 6479
  Vector type: Mammalian Expression, Bacterial Expression
Growth in bacteria
  Bacterial resistance: Kanamycin, 50 μg/mL
  Growth temperature: 37°C
  Growth strain: DH5alpha
  Copy number: Unknown
Gene/Insert
  Gene/Insert name: pET28a-PSAT (alt name: PSAT)
  Species: H. sapiens (human)
  Insert size (bp): 1110
  GenBank ID: 29968
  Entrez Gene: PSAT1 (a.k.a. EPIP, NLS2, PSA, PSAT, PSATD)
Terms and licenses: Academic/Nonprofit Terms; Industry Terms: Not Available to Industry
Depositor comments: Vector was a gift from M. G. Vander Heiden Lab
How to cite: pET28a-PSAT was a gift from Lewis Cantley (Addgene plasmid # 74115 ; http://n2t.net/addgene:74115 ; RRID:Addgene_74115)
