>Addgene plasmid #74115 | pET28a-PSAT | addgene partial sequence | sequence record 141323 | LacI-R 5'-GGCATACTCTGCGACATCGT-3'
ATTCACCACCCTGAATTGACTCTCTTCCGGGCGCTATCATGCCATACCGCGAAAGGTTTTGCGCCATTCG
ATGGTGTCCGGGATCTCGACGCTCTCCCTTATGCGACTCCTGCATTAGGAAGCAGCCCAGTAGTAGGTTG
AGGCCGTTGAGCACCGCCGCCGCAAGGAATGGTGCATGCAAGGAGATGGCGCCCAACAGTCCCCCGGCCA
CGGGGCCTGCCACCATACCCACGCCGAAACAAGCGCTCATGAGCCCGAAGTGGCGAGCCCGATCTTCCCC
ATCGGTGATGTCGGCGATATAGGCGCCAGCAACCGCACCTGTGGCGCCGGTGATGCCGGCCACGATGCGT
CCGGCGTAGAGGATCGAGATCTCGATCCCGCGAAATTAATACGACTCACTATAGGGGAATTGTGAGCGGA
TAACAATTCCCCTCTAGAAATAATTTTGTTTAACTTTAAGAAGGAGATATACCATGGGCAGCAGCCATCA
TCATCATCATCACAGCAGCGGCCTGGTGCCGCGCGGCAGCCATATGGACGCCCCCAGGCAGGTGGTCAAC
TTTGGGCCTGGTCCCGCCAAGCTGCCGCACTCAGTGTTGTTAGAGATACAAAAGGAATTATTAGACTACA
AAGGAGTTGGCATTAGTGTTCTTGAAATGAGTCACAGGTCATCAGATTTTGCCAAGATTATTAACAATAC
AGAGAATCTTGTGCGGGAATTGCTAGCTGTTCCAGACAACTATAAGGTGATTTTTCTGCAAGGAGGTGGG
TGCGGCCAGTTCAGTGCTGTCCCCTTAAACCTCATTGGCTTGAAAGCAGGAAGGTGTGCGGACTATGTGG
TGACAGGAGCTTGGTCAGCTAAGGCCGCAGAAGAAGCCAAGAAGTTTGGGACTATAAATATCGTTCACCC
TAAACTTGGGAGTTATACAAAAATTCCAGATCCAAGCACCTGGAACCTCAACCCAGATGCCTCCTACGTG
TATTATTGCGCAAATGAGACGGTGCATGGTGTGGAGTTTGACTTTATACCCGATGTCAAGGGAGCAGTAC
TGGTTTGTGACATGTCCTCAAACTTCCTGTCCAAGCCAGTGGATGTTTCCAAGTTTGG
