>Addgene plasmid #74115 | pET28a-PSAT | addgene partial sequence | sequence record 141326 | F1ori-R 5'-AGGGAAGAAAGCGAAAGGAG-3'
[64 nt withheld, positions 1-64]
CCCATTCGCCAATCCGGATATAGTTCCTCCTTTCAGCAAAAAACCCCTCAAGACCCGTTTAGAGGCCCCA
AGGGGTTATGCTAGTTATTGCTCAGCGGTGGCAGCAGCCAACTCAGCTTCCTTTCGGGCTTTGTTAGCAG
CCGGATCTCAGTGGTGGTGGTGGTGGTGCTCGAGTGCGGCCGCAAGCTTGTCGACGGAGCTCGAATTCGG
ATCCACTAGTAACGGCCGCCAGTGTGCTGGAATTCGCCCTTTTGGATCCTCATAGCTGATGCATCTCCAA
AAATTTTTTCATGAAGGCGGCCAGCTTCTGAACGTCTTCAATTGTGACAGCATTATACAGAGAGGCCCGG
ATGCCTCCCACAGACCTATGCCCTTTCAAGGACAACATATTGAGTTCAAGAGCTTTATCAAGAAATCTTT
TTTCTAAAGCATCATCTCCTTTGGCATTGCCAATGCGGAATGGAATATTCATCTTGCTTCTATTTTGGGG
CTCCACTGGACAAACGTAGAATCCTTGAGAATTATCAATAATCTCATAAATTGTTTGAGATTTGATGGAG
CTAAGCTTCTCCATGGCCGCGGCACCTCCATTGTTTTTAATCCACTCCAGAACCAAGCCCATGACGTAGA
TGCTGANGCATGGAGGCGTGTTGTACAAGGAGCTGTTTCCAGCCTGCACCTTGTATTCCAGGACCGAGGG
GCACTCTCGGAGGGCAAACCCCAGCAGGTCATCACGGACAATCACCACGGTGACCCCAGCAGAGCCAACA
TTCTTCTGGGCACCAGCAAAAATCACACCAAACTTGGAAACATCCACTGGCTTGGACAGGAAGTTTGAGG
ACATGTCACAAA
